Addgene plasmid #71902: pAC1404-pCR8-mRuby2_NLSPUFa
Purpose: mRuby2_NLSPUFa in pCR8 gateway donor vector
Depositing lab: Albert Cheng. Depositing organization: Jackson Laboratory. Publication: Casilio: a versatile CRISPR-Cas9-Pumilio hybrid for gene regulation and genomic labeling. Cheng AW, Jillette N, Lee P, Plaskon D, Fujiwara Y, Wang W, Taghbalout A, Wang H. Cell Res. 2016 Feb;26(2):254-7. doi: 10.1038/cr.2016.3. Epub 2016 Jan 15. PubMed 26768771.
Backbone
  Vector backbone: pCR8/GW/TOPO
  Vector type: Gateway Donor
Growth in bacteria
  Bacterial resistance: Spectinomycin, 50 μg/mL
  Growth temperature: 37°C
  Growth strain: DH5alpha
  Copy number: Unknown
Gene/Insert
  Gene/Insert name: mRuby2_PUFa
  Species: Synthetic
  Tag / fusion protein: mRuby (N terminal on insert)
  Cloning method: Unknown
  Sequencing primers: 5′ M13F; 3′ M13R
Terms and licenses: Academic/Nonprofit Terms; Industry Terms: Not Available to Industry
Depositor comments: Please visit http://casil.io for more information, updates, and protocols.
How to cite: pAC1404-pCR8-mRuby2_NLSPUFa was a gift from Albert Cheng (Addgene plasmid # 71902)
