[The description below was written by a language model from this plasmid's Addgene catalogue record and pLannotate feature annotations shown in this document.]
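Description:
pAC1404-pCR8-mRuby2_NLSPUFa is a 4,754 bp Gateway entry-type plasmid (catalogued as a Gateway donor) built on the pCR8/GW/TOPO backbone. It is propagated in E. coli from a high-copy ColE1/pUC-type origin and selected with spectinomycin through the aadA (SmR) aminoglycoside adenylyltransferase gene. Upstream of that gene lie a class 1 integron Pc promoter fragment and a short remnant of a gentamicin resistance gene. rrnB T1 and T2 terminators sit upstream of the cloning region and insulate it from read-through transcription. The small lacI and lacZα fragments annotated nearby appear to be backbone remnants rather than functional genes.

The payload lies between attL1 and attL2, so it can be moved by an LR Clonase reaction into any attR-containing destination vector. It is a synthetic fusion open reading frame. Short leader elements come first (a fragment matching a His-tag-containing composite tag, the T7 gene 10 leader and an Xpress epitope), followed by the red fluorescent protein mRuby2 at the N terminus. Downstream is a fragment of human PUM1 corresponding to the Pumilio/PUF RNA-binding domain, here called "PUFa". The plasmid name indicates a nuclear localisation signal between the two parts, although the feature table does not annotate one.

No promoter drives the insert within this plasmid. The only nearby promoter is a T7 promoter beyond attL2, pointing back toward the insert, so expression depends on the destination vector chosen. The construct belongs to the Casilio system, a CRISPR-Cas9–Pumilio hybrid for gene regulation and genomic labelling. Within that system, a fluorescent PUF fusion of this kind would plausibly serve as a labelling module, though the record does not spell out the mechanism.
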