Features (pLannotate 1.2.2; 16 found; start..end, strand, type, name):
    121..213     +  CDS            lacI (fragment): lac repressor; lacI; The lac repressor binds to the lac operator to inhibit transcription in E. coli. This inhibition can be relieved by adding lactose or isopropyl-β-D-thiogalactopyranoside (IPTG).
    268..295     -  terminator     rrnB T2 terminator: transcription terminator T2 from the E. coli rrnB gene
    427..470     +  terminator     rrnB T1 terminator: Escherichia coli rrnB; transcription terminator T1 from the E. coli rrnB gene
    517..553     -  CDS            lacZα (fragment): LacZα fragment of β-galactosidase; lacZ fragment
    569..668     +  protein_bind   attL1: mutant version of attL; recombination site for the Gateway® LR reaction LR Clonase™
    707..727     +  CDS            capTEV™ (fragment): composite tag for in vivo biotinylation, TEV protease cleavage, and 6xHis tagging
    728..760     +  CDS            T7 tag (gene 10 leader): leader peptide from bacteriophage T7 gene 10 promotes efficient translation in E. coli
    764..787     +  CDS            Xpress™ tag: Xpress™ epitope tag, including an enterokinase recognition and cleavage site
    794..1504    +  CDS            mRuby2: mRuby2 is a basic (constitutively fluorescent) red fluorescent protein published in 2012, derived from Entacmaea quadricolor. It has moderate acid sensitivity.
   1568..2614    +  CDS            PUM1 (fragment): PUM1_HUMAN - Also known as KIAA0099 From Homo sapiens (Human).
   2633..2732    -  protein_bind   attL2: mutant version of attL; recombination site for the Gateway® LR reaction LR Clonase™
   2750..2768    -  promoter       T7 promoter: promoter for bacteriophage T7 RNA polymerase
   2958..2981    +  promoter       Pc promoter (fragment): intI1 (promoter lies within the coding sequence); class 1 integron promoter
   3157..3213    +  CDS            GmR (fragment): gentamycin acetyltransferase; aacC1; confers resistance to gentamycin
   3220..4011    +  CDS            SmR: aminoglycoside adenylyltransferase (Murphy, 1985); aadA; confers resistance to spectinomycin and streptomycin
   4104..4692    +  rep_origin     ori: high-copy-number ColE1/pMB1/pBR322/pUC origin of replication
>Addgene plasmid #71902 | pAC1404-pCR8-mRuby2_NLSPUFa | depositor full sequence | sequence record 134396 | pAC1404-pCR8-mRuby2_NLSPUFa sequence 4754 bps
CTTTCCTGCGTTATCCCCTGATTCTGTGGATAACCGTATTACCGCCTTTGAGTGAGCTGATACCGCTCGC
CGCAGCCGAACGACCGAGCGCAGCGAGTCAGTGAGCGAGGAAGCGGAAGAGCGCCCAATACGCAAACCGC
CTCTCCCCGCGCGTTGGCCGATTCATTAATGCAGCTGGCACGACAGGTTTCCCGACTGGAAAGCGGGCAG
TGAGCGCAACGCAATTAATACGCGTACCGCTAGCCAGGAAGAGTTTGTAGAAACGCAAAAAGGCCATCCG
TCAGGATGGCCTTCTGCTTAGTTTGATGCCTGGCAGTTTATGGCGGGCGTCCTGCCCGCCACCCTCCGGG
CCGTTGCTTCACAACGTTCAAATCCGCTCCCGGCGGATTTGTCCTACTCAGGAGAGCGTTCACCGACAAA
CAACAGATAAAACGAAAGGCCCAGTCTTCCGACTGAGCCTTTCGTTTTATTTGATGCCTGGCAGTTCCCT
ACTCTCGCGTTAACGCTAGCATGGATGTTTTCCCAGTCACGACGTTGTAAAACGACGGCCAGTCTTAAGC
TCGGGCCCCAAATAATGATTTTATTTTGACTGATAGTGACCTGTTCGTTGCAACAAATTGATGAGCAATG
CTTTTTTATAATGCCAACTTTGTACAAAAAAGCAGGCTCCGAATTCACCGGTGCCGCCACCATGGTGCGG
GGTTCTCATCATCATCATCATCATGGTATGGCTAGCATGACTGGTGGACAGCAAATGGGTCGGGATCTGT
ACGACGATGACGATAAGGATCCGATGGTGTCTAAGGGCGAAGAGCTGATCAAGGAAAATATGCGTATGAA
GGTGGTCATGGAAGGTTCGGTCAACGGCCACCAATTCAAATGCACAGGTGAAGGAGAAGGCAATCCGTAC
ATGGGAACTCAAACCATGAGGATCAAAGTCATCGAGGGAGGACCCCTGCCATTTGCCTTTGACATTCTTG
CCACGTCGTTCATGTATGGCAGCCGTACTTTTATCAAGTACCCGAAAGGCATTCCTGATTTCTTTAAACA
GTCCTTTCCTGAGGGTTTTACTTGGGAAAGAGTTACGAGATACGAAGATGGTGGAGTCGTCACCGTCATG
CAGGACACCAGCCTTGAGGATGGCTGTCTCGTTTACCACGTCCAAGTCAGAGGGGTAAACTTTCCCTCCA
ATGGTCCCGTGATGCAGAAGAAGACCAAGGGTTGGGAGCCTAATACAGAGATGATGTATCCAGCAGATGG
TGGTCTGAGGGGATACACTCATATGGCACTGAAAGTTGATGGTGGTGGCCATCTGTCTTGCTCTTTCGTA
ACAACTTACAGGTCAAAAAAGACCGTCGGGAACATCAAGATGCCCGGTATCCATGCCGTTGATCACCGCC
TGGAAAGGTTAGAGGAAAGTGACAATGAAATGTTCGTAGTACAACGCGAACACGCAGTTGCCAAGTTCGC
CGGGCTTGGTGGTGGGATGGACGAGCTGTACAAGGGAGGCGGCGGTAGCGGGCCGGCCGGGATCCTCCCC
CCCAAGAAAAAGAGGAAGGTATCTAGAGGCCGCAGCCGCCTTTTGGAAGATTTTCGAAACAACCGGTACC
CCAATTTACAACTGCGGGAGATTGCTGGACATATAATGGAATTTTCCCAAGACCAGCATGGGTCCAGATT
CATTCAGCTGAAACTGGAGCGTGCCACACCAGCTGAGCGCCAGCTTGTCTTCAATGAAATCCTCCAGGCT
GCCTACCAACTCATGGTGGATGTGTTTGGTAATTACGTCATTCAGAAGTTCTTTGAATTTGGCAGTCTTG
AACAGAAGCTGGCTTTGGCAGAACGGATTCGAGGCCACGTCCTGTCATTGGCACTACAGATGTATGGCAG
CCGTGTTATCGAGAAAGCTCTTGAGTTTATTCCTTCAGACCAGCAGAATGAGATGGTTCGGGAACTAGAT
GGCCATGTCTTGAAGTGTGTGAAAGATCAGAATGGCAATCACGTGGTTCAGAAATGCATTGAATGTGTAC
AGCCCCAGTCTTTGCAATTTATCATCGATGCGTTTAAGGGACAGGTATTTGCCTTATCCACACATCCTTA
TGGCTGCCGAGTGATTCAGAGAATCCTGGAGCACTGTCTCCCTGACCAGACACTCCCTATTTTAGAGGAG
CTTCACCAGCACACAGAGCAGCTGGTACAGGATCAATATGGAAATTATGTAATCCAACATGTACTGGAGC
ACGGTCGTCCTGAGGATAAAAGCAAAATTGTAGCAGAAATCCGAGGCAATGTACTTGTATTGAGTCAGCA
CAAATTTGCAAGCAATGTTGTGGAGAAGTGTGTTACTCACGCCTCACGTACGGAGCGCGCTGTGCTCATC
GATGAGGTGTGCACCATGAACGACGGTCCCCACAGTGCCTTATACACCATGATGAAGGACCAGTATGCCA
ACTACGTGGTCCAGAAGATGATTGACGTGGCGGAGCCAGGCCAGCGGAAGATCGTCATGCATAAGATCCG
GCCCCACATCGCAACTCTTCGTAAGTACACCTATGGCAAGCACATTCTGGCCAAGCTGGAGAAGTACTAC
ATGAAGAACGGTGTTGACTTAGGGTGATTAATTAAGAATTCGACCCAGCTTTCTTGTACAAAGTTGGCAT
TATAAAAAATAATTGCTCATCAATTTGTTGCAACGAACAGGTCACTATCAGTCAAAATAAAATCATTATT
TGCCATCCAGCTGATATCCCCTATAGTGAGTCGTATTACATGGTCATAGCTGTTTCCTGGCAGCTCTGGC
CCGTGTCTCAAAATCTCTGATGTTACATTGCACAAGATAAAAATATATCATCATGCCTCCTCTAGACCAG
CCAGGACAGAAATGCCTCGACTTCGCTGCTGCCCAAGGTTGCCGGGTGACGCACACCGTGGAAACGGATG
AAGGCACGAACCCAGTGGACATAAGCCTGTTCGGTTCGTAAGCTGTAATGCAAGTAGCGTATGCGCTCAC
GCAACTGGTCCAGAACCTTGACCGAACGCAGCGGTGGTAACGGCGCAGTGGCGGTTTTCATGGCTTGTTA
TGACTGTTTTTTTGGGGTACAGTCTATGCCTCGGGCATCCAAGCAGCAAGCGCGTTACGCCGTGGGTCGA
TGTTTGATGTTATGGAGCAGCAACGATGTTACGCAGCAGGGCAGTCGCCCTAAAACAAAGTTAAACATCA
TGAGGGAAGCGGTGATCGCCGAAGTATCGACTCAACTATCAGAGGTAGTTGGCGTCATCGAGCGCCATCT
CGAACCGACGTTGCTGGCCGTACATTTGTACGGCTCCGCAGTGGATGGCGGCCTGAAGCCACACAGTGAT
ATTGATTTGCTGGTTACGGTGACCGTAAGGCTTGATGAAACAACGCGGCGAGCTTTGATCAACGACCTTT
TGGAAACTTCGGCTTCCCCTGGAGAGAGCGAGATTCTCCGCGCTGTAGAAGTCACCATTGTTGTGCACGA
CGACATCATTCCGTGGCGTTATCCAGCTAAGCGCGAACTGCAATTTGGAGAATGGCAGCGCAATGACATT
CTTGCAGGTATCTTCGAGCCAGCCACGATCGACATTGATCTGGCTATCTTGCTGACAAAAGCAAGAGAAC
ATAGCGTTGCCTTGGTAGGTCCAGCGGCGGAGGAACTCTTTGATCCGGTTCCTGAACAGGATCTATTTGA
GGCGCTAAATGAAACCTTAACGCTATGGAACTCGCCGCCCGACTGGGCTGGCGATGAGCGAAATGTAGTG
CTTACGTTGTCCCGCATTTGGTACAGCGCAGTAACCGGCAAAATCGCGCCGAAGGATGTCGCTGCCGACT
GGGCAATGGAGCGCCTGCCGGCCCAGTATCAGCCCGTCATACTTGAAGCTAGACAGGCTTATCTTGGACA
AGAAGAAGATCGCTTGGCCTCGCGCGCAGATCAGTTGGAAGAATTTGTCCACTACGTGAAAGGCGAGATC
ACCAAGGTAGTCGGCAAATAACCCTCGAGCCACCCATGACCAAAATCCCTTAACGTGAGTTACGCGTCGT
TCCACTGAGCGTCAGACCCCGTAGAAAAGATCAAAGGATCTTCTTGAGATCCTTTTTTTCTGCGCGTAAT
CTGCTGCTTGCAAACAAAAAAACCACCGCTACCAGCGGTGGTTTGTTTGCCGGATCAAGAGCTACCAACT
CTTTTTCCGAAGGTAACTGGCTTCAGCAGAGCGCAGATACCAAATACTGTCCTTCTAGTGTAGCCGTAGT
TAGGCCACCACTTCAAGAACTCTGTAGCACCGCCTACATACCTCGCTCTGCTAATCCTGTTACCAGTGGC
TGCTGCCAGTGGCGATAAGTCGTGTCTTACCGGGTTGGACTCAAGACGATAGTTACCGGATAAGGCGCAG
CGGTCGGGCTGAACGGGGGGTTCGTGCACACAGCCCAGCTTGGAGCGAACGACCTACACCGAACTGAGAT
ACCTACAGCGTGAGCATTGAGAAAGCGCCACGCTTCCCGAAGGGAGAAAGGCGGACAGGTATCCGGTAAG
CGGCAGGGTCGGAACAGGAGAGCGCACGAGGGAGCTTCCAGGGGGAAACGCCTGGTATCTTTATAGTCCT
GTCGGGTTTCGCCACCTCTGACTTGAGCGTCGATTTTTGTGATGCTCGTCAGGGGGGCGGAGCCTATGGA
AAAACGCCAGCAACGCGGCCTTTTTACGGTTCCTGGCCTTTTGCTGGCCTTTTGCTCACATGTT
