>Addgene plasmid #71902 | pAC1404-pCR8-mRuby2_NLSPUFa | addgene partial sequence | sequence record 136897 | M13-F20 5'-TGTAAAACGACGGCCAGT-3'
GATTTTATTTTGACTGATAGTGACCTGTTCGTTGCAACAAATTGATGAGCAATGCTTTTTTATAATGCCA
ACTTTGTACAAAAAAGCAGGCTCCGAATTCACCGGTGCCGCCACCATGGTGCGGGGTTCTCATCATCATC
ATCATCATGGTATGGCTAGCATGACTGGTGGACAGCAAATGGGTCGGGATCTGTACGACGATGACGATAA
GGATCCGATGGTGTCTAAGGGCGAAGAGCTGATCAAGGAAAATATGCGTATGAAGGTGGTCATGGAAGGT
TCGGTCAACGGCCACCAATTCAAATGCACAGGTGAAGGAGAAGGCAATCCGTACATGGGAACTCAAACCA
TGAGGATCAAAGTCATCGAGGGAGGACCCCTGCCATTTGCCTTTGACATTCTTGCCACGTCGTTCATGTA
TGGCAGCCGTACTTTTATCAAGTACCCGAAAGGCATTCCTGATTTCTTTAAACAGTCCTTTCCTGAGGGT
TTTACTTGGGAAAGAGTTACGAGATACGAAGATGGTGGAGTCGTCACCGTCATGCAGGACACCAGCCTTG
AGGATGGCTGTCTCGTTTACCACGTCCAAGTCAGAGGGGTAAACTTTCCCTCCAATGGTCCCGTGATGCA
GAAGAAGACCAAGGGTTGGGAGCCTAATACAGAGATGATGTATCCAGCAGATGGTGGTCTGAGGGGATAC
ACTCATATGGCACTGAAAGTTGATGGTGGTGGCCATCTGTCTTGCTCTTTCGTAACAACTTACAGGTCAA
AAAAGACCGTCGGGAACATCAAGATGCCCGGTATCCATGCCGTTGATCACCGCCTGGAAAGGTTAGAGGA
AAGTGACAATGAAATGTTCGTAGTACAACGCGAACACGCAGTTGCCAAGTTCGCCGGGCTTGGTGGTGGG
ATGGACGAGCTGTACAAGGGAGGCGGCGGTA
