>Addgene plasmid #71902 | pAC1404-pCR8-mRuby2_NLSPUFa | addgene partial sequence | sequence record 136956 | M13-Rev 5'-CAGGAAACAGCTATGACC-3'
ATAATGATTTTATTTTGACTGATAGTGACCTGTTCGTTGCAACAAATTGATGAGCAATTATTTTTTATAA
TGCCAACTTTGTACAAGAAAGCTGGGTCGAATTCTTAATTAATCACCCTAAGTCAACACCGTTCTTCATG
TAGTACTTCTCCAGCTTGGCCAGAATGTGCTTGCCATAGGTGTACTTACGAAGAGTTGCGATGTGGGGCC
GGATCTTATGCATGACGATCTTCCGCTGGCCTGGCTCCGCCACGTCAATCATCTTCTGGACCACGTAGTT
GGCATACTGGTCCTTCATCATGGTGTATAAGGCACTGTGGGGACCGTCGTTCATGGTGCACACCTCATCG
ATGAGCACAGCGCGCTCCGTACGTGAGGCGTGAGTAACACACTTCTCCACAACATTGCTTGCAAATTTGT
GCTGACTCAATACAAGTACATTGCCTCGGATTTCTGCTACAATTTTGCTTTTATCCTCAGGACGACCGTG
CTCCAGTACATGTTGGATTACATAATTTCCATATTGATCCTGTACCAGCTGCTCTGTGTGCTGGTGAAGC
TCCTCTAAAATAGGGAGTGTCTGGTCAGGGAGACAGTGCTCCAGGATTCTCTGAATCACTCGGCAGCCAT
AAGGATGTGTGGATAAGGCAAATACCTGTCCCTTAAACGCATCGATGATAAATTGCAAAGACTGGGGCTG
TACACATTCAATGCATTTCTGAACCACGTGATTGCCATTCTGATCTTTCACACACTTCAAGACATGGCCA
TCTAGTTCCCGAACCATCTCATTCTGCTGGTCTGAAGGAATAAACTCAAGAGCTTTCTCGATAACACGGC
TGCCATACATCTGTAGTGCCAATGACAGGACGTGGCCTCGAATCCGTTCTGCCAAAGCCAGCTTCTGTTC
AAGACTGCCAAATTCAAAGAACTTCTGAATGACGTAA
